>Addgene plasmid #221475 | pDONR223_NKX2-1_DelNTerm_160-371AA | addgene full sequence | sequence record 442836 | Addgene NGS Result
CAAATAATGATTTTATTTTGACTGATAGTGACCTGTTCGTTGCAACAAATTGATGAGCAATGCTTTTTTA
TAATGCCAACTTTGTACAAAAAAGTTGGCACCATGCCGCGCAGGAAGCGCCGGGTGCTCTTCTCGCAGGC
GCAGGTGTACGAGCTGGAGCGACGCTTCAAGCAACAGAAGTACCTGTCGGCGCCGGAGCGCGAGCACCTG
GCCAGCATGATCCACCTGACGCCCACGCAGGTCAAGATCTGGTTCCAGAACCACCGCTACAAAATGAAGC
GCCAGGCCAAGGACAAGGCGGCGCAGCAGCAACTGCAGCAGGACAGCGGCGGCGGCGGGGGCGGCGGGGG
CACCGGGTGCCCGCAGCAGCAACAGGCTCAGCAGCAGTCGCCGCGACGCGTGGCGGTGCCGGTCCTGGTG
AAAGACGGCAAACCGTGCCAGGCGGGTGCCCCCGCGCCGGGCGCCGCCAGCCTACAAGGCCACGCGCAGC
AGCAGGCGCAGCACCAGGCGCAGGCCGCGCAGGCGGCGGCAGCGGCCATCTCCGTGGGCAGCGGTGGCGC
CGGCCTTGGCGCACACCCGGGCCACCAGCCAGGCAGCGCAGGCCAGTCTCCGGACCTGGCGCACCACGCC
GCCAGCCCCGCGGCGCTGCAGGGCCAGGTATCCAGCCTGTCCCACCTGAACTCCTCGGGCTCGGACTACG
GCACCATGTCCTGCTCCACCTTGCTATACGGTCGGACCTGGTTGCCAACTTTCTTGTACAAAGTTGGCAT
TATAAGAAAGCATTGCTTATCAATTTGTTGCAACGAACAGGTCACTATCAGTCAAAATAAAATCATTATT
TGCCATCCAGCTGATATCCCCTATAGTGAGTCGTATTACATGGTCATAGCTGTTTCCTGGCAGCTCTGGC
CCGTGTCTCAAAATCTCTGATGTTACATTGCACAAGATAAAAATATATCATCATGCCTCCTCTAGACCAG
CCAGGACAGAAATGCCTCGACTTCGCTGCTACCCAAGGTTGCCGGGTGACGCACACCGTGGAAACGGATG
AAGGCACGAACCCAGTGGACATAAGCCTGTTCGGTTCGTAAGCTGTAATGCAAGTAGCGTATGCGCTCAC
GCAACTGGTCCAGAACCTTGACCGAACGCAGCGGTGGTAACGGCGCAGTGGCGGTTTTCATGGCTTGTTA
TGACTGTTTTTTTGGGGTACAGTCTATGCCTCGGGCATCCAAGCAGCAAGCGCGTTACGCCGTGGGTCGA
TGTTTGATGTTATGGAGCAGCAACGATGTTACGCAGCAGGGCAGTCGCCCTAAAACAAAGTTAAACATTA
TGAGGGAAGCGGTGATCGCCGAAGTATCGACTCAACTATCAGAGGTAGTTGGCGTCATCGAGCGCCATCT
CGAACCGACGTTGCTGGCCGTACATTTGTACGGCTCCGCAGTGGATGGCGGCCTGAAGCCACACAGTGAT
ATTGATTTGCTGGTTACGGTGACCGTAAGGCTTGATGAAACAACGCGGCGAGCTTTGATCAACGACCTTT
TGGAAACTTCGGCTTCCCCTGGAGAGAGCGAGATTCTCCGCGCTGTAGAAGTCACCATTGTTGTGCACGA
CGACATCATTCCGTGGCGTTATCCAGCTAAGCGCGAACTGCAATTTGGAGAATGGCAGCGCAATGACATT
CTTGCAGGTATCTTCGAGCCAGCCACGATCGACATTGATCTGGCTATCTTGCTGACAAAAGCAAGAGAAC
ATAGCGTTGCCTTGGTAGGTCCAGCGGCGGAGGAACTCTTTGATCCGGTTCCTGAACAGGATCTATTTGA
GGCGCTAAATGAAACCTTAACGCTATGGAACTCGCCGCCCGACTGGGCTGGCGATGAGCGAAATGTAGTG
CTTACGTTGTCCCGCATTTGGTACAGCGCAGTAACCGGCAAAATCGCGCCGAAGGATGTCGCTGCCGACT
GGGCAATGGAGCGCCTGCCGGCCCAGTATCAGCCCGTCATACTTGAAGCTAGACAGGCTTATCTTGGACA
AGAAGAAGATCGCTTGGCCTCGCGCGCAGATCAGTTGGAAGAATTTGTCCACTACGTGAAAGGCGAGATC
ACCAAGGTAGTCGGCAAATAACCCTCGAGCCACCCATGACCAAAATCCCTTAACGTGAGTTACGCGTCGT
TCCACTGAGCGTCAGACCCCGTAGAAAAGATCAAAGGATCTTCTTGAGATCCTTTTTTTCTGCGCGTAAT
CTGCTGCTTGCAAACAAAAAAACCACCGCTACCAGCGGTGGTTTGTTTGCCGGATCAAGAGCTACCAACT
CTTTTTCCGAAGGTAACTGGCTTCAGCAGAGCGCAGATACCAAATACTGTTCTTCTAGTGTAGCCGTAGT
TAGGCCACCACTTCAAGAACTCTGTAGCACCGCCTACATACCTCGCTCTGCTAATCCTGTTACCAGTGGC
TGCTGCCAGTGGCGATAAGTCGTGTCTTACCGGGTTGGACTCAAGACGATAGTTACCGGATAAGGCGCAG
CGGTCGGGCTGAACGGGGGGTTCGTGCACACAGCCCAGCTTGGAGCGAACGACCTACACCGAACTGAGAT
ACCTACAGCGTGAGCTATGAGAAAGCGCCACGCTTCCCGAAGGGAGAAAGGCGGACAGGTATCCGGTAAG
CGGCAGGGTCGGAACAGGAGAGCGCACGAGGGAGCTTCCAGGGGGAAACGCCTGGTATCTTTATAGTCCT
GTCGGGTTTCGCCACCTCTGACTTGAGCGTCGATTTTTGTGATGCTCGTCAGGGGGGCGGAGCCTATGGA
AAAACGCCAGCAACGCGGCCTTTTTACGGTTCCTGGCCTTTTGCTGGCCTTTTGCTCACATGTTCTTTCC
TGCGTTATCCCCTGATTCTGTGGATAACCGTATTACCGCCTTTGAGTGAGCTGATACCGCTCGCCGCAGC
CGAACGACCGAGCGCAGCGAGTCAGTGAGCGAGGAAGCGGAAGAGCGCCCAATACGCAAACCGCCTCTCC
CCGCGCGTTGGCCGATTCATTAATGCAGCTGGCACGACAGGTTTCCCGACTGGAAAGCGGGCAGTGAGCG
CAACGCAATTAATACGCGTACCGCTAGCCAGGAAGAGTTTGTAGAAACGCAAAAAGGCCATCCGTCAGGA
TGGCCTTCTGCTTAGTTTGATGCCTGGCAGTTTATGGCGGGCGTCCTGCCCGCCACCCTCCGGGCCGTTG
CTTCACAACGTTCAAATCCGCTCCCGGCGGATTTGTCCTACTCAGGAGAGCGTTCACCGACAAACAACAG
ATAAAACGAAAGGCCCAGTCTTCCGACTGAGCCTTTCGTTTTATTTGATGCCTGGCAGTTCCCTACTCTC
GCGTTAACGCTAGCATGGATGTTTTCCCAGTCACGACGTTGTAAAACGACGGCCAGTCTTAAGCTCGGGC
CC
Features (pLannotate 1.2.2; 12 found; start..end, strand, type, name):
      2..97      +  protein_bind   attL3: mutant version of attL; recombination site for the Gateway® LR reaction LR Clonase™
    106..741     +  CDS            NKX2-1 (fragment): NKX21_HUMAN - Also known as NKX2A, TITF1, TTF1. Experimental evidence at protein level: Swiss-Prot protein existence level 1. Transcription factor that binds and activates the promoter of thyroid specific genes such as thyroglobulin, thyroperoxidase, and thyrotropin receptor. Crucial in the maintenance of the thyroid differentiation phenotype. May play a role in lung development and surfactant homeostasis. Forms a regulatory loop with GRHL2 that coordinates lung epithelial cell morphogenesis and differentiation. Activates the transcription of GNRHR and plays a role in enhancing the circadian o
    746..841     -  protein_bind   attL3: mutant version of attL; recombination site for the Gateway® LR reaction LR Clonase™
    860..878     -  promoter       T7 promoter: promoter for bacteriophage T7 RNA polymerase
   1068..1091    +  promoter       Pc promoter (fragment): intI1 (promoter lies within the coding sequence); class 1 integron promoter
   1267..1323    +  CDS            GmR (fragment): gentamycin acetyltransferase; aacC1; confers resistance to gentamycin
   1330..2121    +  CDS            SmR: aminoglycoside adenylyltransferase (Murphy, 1985); aadA; confers resistance to spectinomycin and streptomycin
   2214..2802    +  rep_origin     ori: high-copy-number ColE1/pMB1/pBR322/pUC origin of replication
   2985..3077    +  CDS            lacI (fragment): lac repressor; lacI; The lac repressor binds to the lac operator to inhibit transcription in E. coli. This inhibition can be relieved by adding lactose or isopropyl-β-D-thiogalactopyranoside (IPTG).
   3132..3159    -  terminator     rrnB T2 terminator: transcription terminator T2 from the E. coli rrnB gene
   3291..3334    +  terminator     rrnB T1 terminator: Escherichia coli rrnB; transcription terminator T1 from the E. coli rrnB gene
   3381..3417    -  CDS            lacZα (fragment): LacZα fragment of β-galactosidase; lacZ fragment
