>Addgene plasmid #221475 | pDONR223_NKX2-1_DelNTerm_160-371AA Sequencing Result | analyzer sequence | sequence record 437824
CAAATAATGATTTTATTTTGACTGATAGTGACCTGTTCGTTGCAACAAATTGATGAGCAATGCTTTTTTA
TAATGCCAACTTTGTACAAAAAAGTTGGCACCATGCCGCGCAGGAAGCGCCGGGTGCTCTTCTCGCAGGC
GCAGGTGTACGAGCTGGAGCGACGCTTCAAGCAACAGAAGTACCTGTCGGCGCCGGAGCGCGAGCACCTG
GCCAGCATGATCCACCTGACGCCCACGCAGGTCAAGATCTGGTTCCAGAACCACCGCTACAAAATGAAGC
GCCAGGCCAAGGACAAGGCGGCGCAGCAGCAACTGCAGCAGGACAGCGGCGGCGGCGGGGGCGGCGGGGG
CACCGGGGGCCCGCAGCAGCAACAGGCTCAGCAGCAGTCGCCGCGACGCGTGGCGGGGCCGGGCCTGGGG
AAAGACGGCAAACCGTGCCAGGCGGGGGCCCCCGCGCCGGGCGCCGCCAGCCCACAAGGCCACGCGCAGC
AGCAGGCGCAGCACCAGGCGCAGGCCGCGCAGGCGGCGGCAGCGGCCATCTCCGTGGGCAGCGGTGGCGC
CGGCCTTGGCGCACACCCGGGCCACCAGCCAGGCAGCGCAGGCCAGTCTCCGGACCTGGCGCACCACGCC
GCCAGCCCCGCGGCGCTGCAGGGCCAGGTATCCAGCCTGTCCCACCTGAACTCCTCGGGCTCGGACTACG
GCACCATGTCCTGCTCCACCTTGCTATACGGTCGGACCTGGTTGCCAACTTTCTTGTACAAAGTTGGCAT
TATAAGAAAGCATTGCTTATCAATTTGTTGCAACGAACAGGTCACTATCAGTCAAAATAAAATCATTATT
TGCCATCCAGCTGATATCCCCTATAGTGAGTCGTATTACATGGTCATAGCTGTTTCCTGGCAGCTCTGGC
CCGTGTCTCAAAATCTCTGATGTTACATTGCACAAGATAAAAATATATCATCATGCCTCCTCTAGACCAG
CCAGGACAGAAATGCCTCGACTTCGCTGCTACCCAAGGTTGCCGGGTGACGCACACCGTGGAAACGGATG
AAGGCACGAACCCAGTGGACATAAGCCTGTTCGGTTCGTAAGCTGTAATGCAAGTAGCGTATGCGCTCAC
GCAACTGGTCCAGAACCTTGACCGAACGCAGCGGTGGTAACGGCGCAGTGGCGGTTTTCATGGCTTGTTA
TGACTGTTTTTTTGGGGTACAGTCTATGCCTCGGGCATCCAAGCAGCAAGCGCGTTACGCCGTGGGTCGA
TGTTTGATGTTATGGAGCAGCAACGATGTTACGCAGCAGGGCAGTCGCCCTAAAACAAAGTTAAACATTA
TGAGGGAAGCGGTGATCGCCGAAGTATCGACTCAACTATCAGAGGTAGTTGGCGTCATCGAGCGCCATCT
CGAACCGACGTTGCTGGCCGTACATTTGTACGGCTCCGCAGTGGATGGCGGCCTGAAGCCACACAGTGAT
ATTGATTTGCTGGTTACGGTGACCGTAAGGCTTGATGAAACAACGCGGCGAGCTTTGATCAACGACCTTT
TGGAAACTTCGGCTTCCCCTGGAGAGAGCGAGATTCTCCGCGCTGTAGAAGTCACCATTGTTGTGCACGA
CGACATCATTCCGTGGCGTTATCCAGCTAAGCGCGAACTGCAATTTGGAGAATGGCAGCGCAATGACATT
CTTGCAGGTATCTTCGAGCCAGCCACGATCGACATTGATCTGGCTATCTTGCTGACAAAAGCAAGAGAAC
ATAGCGTTGCCTTGGTAGGTCCAGCGGCGGAGGAACTCTTTGATCCGGTTCCTGAACAGGATCTATTTGA
GGCGCTAAATGAAACCTTAACGCTATGGAACTCGCCGCCCGACTGGGCTGGCGATGAGCGAAATGTAGTG
CTTACGTTGTCCCGCATTTGGTACAGCGCAGTAACCGGCAAAATCGCGCCGAAGGATGTCGCTGCCGACT
GGGCAATGGAGCGCCTGCCGGCCCAGTATCAGCCCGTCATACTTGAAGCTAGACAGGCTTATCTTGGACA
AGAAGAAGATCGCTTGGCCTCGCGCGCAGATCAGTTGGAAGAATTTGTCCACTACGTGAAAGGCGAGATC
ACCAAGGTAGTCGGCAAATAACCCTCGAGCCACCCATGACCAAAATCCCTTAACGTGAGTTACGCGTCGT
TCCACTGAGCGTCAGACCCCGTAGAAAAGATCAAAGGATCTTCTTGAGATCCTTTTTTTCTGCGCGTAAT
CTGCTGCTTGCAAACAAAAAAACCACCGCTACCAGCGGTGGTTTGTTTGCCGGATCAAGAGCTACCAACT
CTTTTTCCGAAGGTAACTGGCTTCAGCAGAGCGCAGATACCAAATACTGTTCTTCTAGTGTAGCCGTAGT
TAGGCCACCACTTCAAGAACTCTGTAGCACCGCCTACATACCTCGCTCTGCTAATCCTGTTACCAGTGGC
TGCTGCCAGTGGCGATAAGTCGTGTCTTACCGGGTTGGACTCAAGACGATAGTTACCGGATAAGGCGCAG
CGGTCGGGCTGAACGGGGGGTTCGTGCACACAGCCCAGCTTGGAGCGAACGACCTACACCGAACTGAGAT
ACCTACAGCGTGAGCTATGAGAAAGCGCCACGCTTCCCGAAGGGAGAAAGGCGGACAGGTATCCGGTAAG
CGGCAGGGTCGGAACAGGAGAGCGCACGAGGGAGCTTCCAGGGGGAAACGCCTGGTATCTTTATAGTCCT
GTCGGGTTTCGCCACCTCTGACTTGAGCGTCGATTTTTGTGATGCTCGTCAGGGGGGCGGAGCCTATGGA
AAAACGCCAGCAACGCGGCCTTTTTACGGTTCCTGGCCTTTTGCTGGCCTTTTGCTCACATGTTCTTTCC
TGCGTTATCCCCTGATTCTGTGGATAACCGTATTACCGCCTTTGAGTGAGCTGATACCGCTCGCCGCAGC
CGAACGACCGAGCGCAGCGAGTCAGTGAGCGAGGAAGCGGAAGAGCGCCCAATACGCAAACCGCCTCTCC
CCGCGCGTTGGCCGATTCATTAATGCAGCTGGCACGACAGGTTTCCCGACTGGAAAGCGGGCAGTGAGCG
CAACGCAATTAATACGCGTACCGCTAGCCAGGAAGAGTTTGTAGAAACGCAAAAAGGCCATCCGTCAGGA
TGGCCTTCTGCTTAGTTTGATGCCTGGCAGTTTATGGCGGGCGTCCTGCCCGCCACCCTCCGGGCCGTTG
CTTCACAACGTTCAAATCCGCTCCCGGCGGATTTGTCCTACTCAGGAGAGCGTTCACCGACAAACAACAG
ATAAAACGAAAGGCCCAGTCTTCCGACTGAGCCTTTCGTTTTATTTGATGCCTGGCAGTTCCCTACTCTC
GCGTTAACGCTAGCATGGATGTTTTCCCAGTCACGACGTTGTAAAACGACGGCCAGTCTTAAGCTCGGGC
CC
Features (pLannotate 1.2.2; 12 found; start..end, strand, type, name):
      2..97      +  protein_bind   attL3: mutant version of attL; recombination site for the Gateway® LR reaction LR Clonase™
    106..741     +  CDS            NKX2-1 (fragment): NKX21_HUMAN - Also known as NKX2A, TITF1, TTF1. Experimental evidence at protein level: Swiss-Prot protein existence level 1. Transcription factor that binds and activates the promoter of thyroid specific genes such as thyroglobulin, thyroperoxidase, and thyrotropin receptor. Crucial in the maintenance of the thyroid differentiation phenotype. May play a role in lung development and surfactant homeostasis. Forms a regulatory loop with GRHL2 that coordinates lung epithelial cell morphogenesis and differentiation. Activates the transcription of GNRHR and plays a role in enhancing the circadian o
    746..841     -  protein_bind   attL3: mutant version of attL; recombination site for the Gateway® LR reaction LR Clonase™
    860..878     -  promoter       T7 promoter: promoter for bacteriophage T7 RNA polymerase
   1068..1091    +  promoter       Pc promoter (fragment): intI1 (promoter lies within the coding sequence); class 1 integron promoter
   1267..1323    +  CDS            GmR (fragment): gentamycin acetyltransferase; aacC1; confers resistance to gentamycin
   1330..2121    +  CDS            SmR: aminoglycoside adenylyltransferase (Murphy, 1985); aadA; confers resistance to spectinomycin and streptomycin
   2214..2802    +  rep_origin     ori: high-copy-number ColE1/pMB1/pBR322/pUC origin of replication
   2985..3077    +  CDS            lacI (fragment): lac repressor; lacI; The lac repressor binds to the lac operator to inhibit transcription in E. coli. This inhibition can be relieved by adding lactose or isopropyl-β-D-thiogalactopyranoside (IPTG).
   3132..3159    -  terminator     rrnB T2 terminator: transcription terminator T2 from the E. coli rrnB gene
   3291..3334    +  terminator     rrnB T1 terminator: Escherichia coli rrnB; transcription terminator T1 from the E. coli rrnB gene
   3381..3417    -  CDS            lacZα (fragment): LacZα fragment of β-galactosidase; lacZ fragment
