[The description below was written by a language model from this plasmid's Addgene catalogue record and pLannotate feature annotations shown in this document.]
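Description:
pDONR223_NKX2-1_DelNTerm_160-371AA is a Gateway entry-type clone built on the Invitrogen pDONR223 backbone, carrying an N-terminally truncated open reading frame of human NKX2-1 (also known as TTF-1/TITF1), a homeodomain lineage transcription factor of thyroid and lung. The insert, about 640 bp, encodes residues 160–371 of the 371-amino-acid short isoform, so the N-terminal domain (residues 1–159) is deleted. It was assembled by Gibson cloning, with the NKX2-1 sequence derived from a Mammalian Gene Collection clone. Although the catalogue lists the vector as a Gateway donor vector with an empty-backbone size of about 5 kb, the sequenced plasmid is about 3.4 kb. This fits the donor vector's original cassette between the recombination sites having been replaced by the much smaller ORF.

In the annotated sequence, the NKX2-1 fragment is flanked by two attL-type recombination sites in opposing orientations (the annotation software labels both as attL3). These allow LR Clonase-mediated transfer of the ORF into attR-containing destination vectors. No eukaryotic promoter is present, and the only annotated promoter adjacent to the cassette is a T7 promoter just outside the downstream att site, so expression depends on the destination vector chosen. The plasmid replicates in E. coli from a high-copy ColE1/pUC-type origin and is selected with spectinomycin through the aadA (SmR) gene, which lies downstream of a class 1 integron Pc promoter fragment and a residual gentamicin-resistance fragment. rrnB T1 and T2 terminators lie upstream of the cloning region, where they can insulate it from read-through transcription, and small lacI and lacZα remnants are backbone relics. The stated purpose is Gateway cloning for overexpression of this truncation mutant, in the context of work on NKX2-1 as a lineage factor in lung adenocarcinoma.
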