Addgene plasmid #221475: pDONR223_NKX2-1_DelNTerm_160-371AA
Purpose: Gateway cloning of NKX2-1 N-terminal truncation mutation overexpression
Depositing lab: Matthew Meyerson. Depositing organization: Broad Institute. Publication: Dosage amplification dictates oncogenic regulation by the NKX2-1 lineage factor in lung adenocarcinoma. Pulice JL, Meyerson M. bioRxiv [Preprint]. 2023 Oct 27:2023.10.26.563996. doi: 10.1101/2023.10.26.563996. PubMed 37994369.
Backbone
  Vector backbone: pDONR223
  Backbone manufacturer: Invitrogen
  Backbone size w/o insert (bp): 5005
  Vector type: Gateway Donor Vector
Growth in bacteria
  Bacterial resistance: Spectinomycin, 50 μg/mL
  Growth temperature: 37°C
  Growth strain: DH5alpha
  Copy number: High Copy
Gene/Insert
  Gene/Insert name: NKX2-1
  Species: H. sapiens (human)
  Insert size (bp): 639
  Mutation: Deletion of 1-159AA N-terminal domain
  Entrez Gene: NKX2-1 (a.k.a. BCH, BHC, NK-2, NKX2.1, NKX2A, NMTC1, T/EBP, TEBP, TITF1, TTF-1, TTF1)
  Cloning method: Gibson Cloning
  Sequencing primers: 5′ M13pUC-fwd; 3′ M13rev
Resource information
  A portion of this plasmid was derived from a plasmid made by: Mammalian Gene Collection (pOTB7-NKX2-1)
Terms and licenses: Academic/Nonprofit Terms; Industry Terms: Not Available to Industry
Depositor comments: Cloning based on backbone of 371AA short isoform of NKX2-1 ORF
How to cite: pDONR223_NKX2-1_DelNTerm_160-371AA was a gift from Matthew Meyerson (Addgene plasmid # 221475 ; http://n2t.net/addgene:221475 ; RRID:Addgene_221475)
